>Addgene plasmid #235899 | pME_Cp_0_4_023_ptxD-marker | addgene full sequence | sequence record 476132 | Addgene NGS Result
GGTCTCGAATGTTACCAAAATTAGTAATTACTCACCGTGTTCACGACGAAATTTTACAATTATTAGCTCC
ACACTGTGAATTAATGACAAACCAAACTGATTCTACTTTAACACGTGAAGAAATTTTACGTCGTTGTCGT
GACGCACAAGCTATGATGGCTTTCATGCCAGATCGTGTTGATGCTGATTTCTTACAAGCTTGTCCAGAAT
TACGTGTAGTTGGTTGTGCTTTAAAAGGTTTCGATAACTTCGATGTTGATGCTTGTACTGCTCGTGGTGT
ATGGTTAACATTCGTACCAGATTTATTAACAGTACCAACAGCTGAATTAGCTATTGGTTTAGCTGTAGGT
TTAGGTCGTCACTTACGTGCTGCTGATGCTTTCGTACGTTCAGGTGAATTCCAAGGTTGGCAACCACAAT
TCTATGGTACTGGTTTAGATAACGCTACTGTAGGTATTTTAGGTATGGGTGCTATTGGTTTAGCTATGGC
TGACCGTTTACAAGGTTGGGGTGCTACTTTACAATATCACGCTCGTAAAGCTTTAGATACTCAAACAGAA
CAACGTTTAGGTTTACGTCAAGTAGCTTGTTCAGAATTATTTGCTTCTTCTGATTTCATTTTATTAGCTT
TACCATTAAACGCTGATACTCAACACTTAGTAAACGCTGAATTATTAGCTTTAGTTCGTCCAGGTGCTTT
ATTAGTTAACCCATGTCGTGGTTCAGTAGTAGATGAAGCTGCTGTATTAGCTGCTTTAGAACGTGGTCAA
TTAGGTGGTTACGCTGCTGATGTTTTTGAAATGGAAGATTGGGCTCGTGCTGACCGTCCACGTTTAATTG
ACCCTGCTTTATTAGCTCACCCAAACACTTTATTTACACCACACATTGGTTCAGCTGTTCGTGCTGTTCG
TTTAGAAATTGAACGTTGTGCTGCTCAAAACATTATTCAAGTATTAGCTGGTGCTCGTCCAATTAACGCT
GCTAACCGTTTACCAAAAGCTGAACCTGCTGCTTGTGGTTCTTACCCATACGATGTTCCAGATTACGCTG
CTTTGAGACCACTCATCGCGACTAGTAGCGGCCGCTGCAGTCCGGCAAAAAAGGGCAAGGTGTCACCACC
CTGCCCTTTTTCTTTAAAACCGAAAAGATTACTTCGCGTTATGCAGGCTTCCTCGCTCACTGACTCGCTG
CGCTCGGTCGTTCGGCTGCGGCGAGCGGTATCAGCTCACTCAAAGGCGGTAATACGGTTATCCACAGAAT
CAGGGGATAACGCAGGAAAGAACATGTGAGCAAAAGGCCAGCAAAAGGCCAGGAACCGTAAAAAGGCCGC
GTTGCTGGCGTTTTTCCACAGGCTCCGCCCCCCTGACGAGCATCACAAAAATCGACGCTCAAGTCAGAGG
TGGCGAAACCCGACAGGACTATAAAGATACCAGGCGTTTCCCCCTGGAAGCTCCCTCGTGCGCTCTCCTG
TTCCGACCCTGCCGCTTACCGGATACCTGTCCGCCTTTCTCCCTTCGGGAAGCGTGGCGCTTTCTCATAG
CTCACGCTGTAGGTATCTCAGTTCGGTGTAGGTCGTTCGCTCCAAGCTGGGCTGTGTGCACGAACCCCCC
GTTCAGCCCGACCGCTGCGCCTTATCCGGTAACTATCGTCTTGAGTCCAACCCGGTAAGACACGACTTAT
CGCCACTGGCAGCAGCCACTGGTAACAGGATTAGCAGAGCGAGGTATGTAGGCGGTGCTACAGAGTTCTT
GAAGTGGTGGCCTAACTACGGCTACACTAGAAGAACAGTATTTGGTATCTGCGCTCTGCTGAAGCCAGTT
ACCTTCGGAAAAAGAGTTGGTAGCTCTTGATCCGGCAAACAAACCACCGCTGGTAGCGGTGGTTTTTTTG
TTTGCAAGCAGCAGATTACGCGCAGAAAAAAAGGATCTCAAGAAGATCCTTTGATCTTTTCTACGGGGTC
TGACGCTCAGTGGAACGAAAACTCACGTTAAGGGATTTTGGTCATGAGATTATCAAAAAGGATCTTCACC
TAGATCCTTTTAAATTAAAAATGAAGTTTTAAATCAATCTAAAGTATATATGAGTAAACTTGGTCTGACA
GCTCGAGGCTTGGATTCTCACCAATAAAAAACGCCCGGCGGCAACCGAGCGTTCTGAACAAATCCAGATG
GAGTTCTGAGGTCATTACTGGATCTATCAACAGGAGTCCAAGCGAGCTCGATATCAAATTACGCCCCGCC
CTGCCACTCGTCGCAGTACTGTTGTAATTCATTAAGCATTCTGCCGACATGGAAGCCATCACAAACGGCA
TGATGAACCTGAATCGCCAGCGGCATCAGCACCTTGTCGCCTTGCGTATAATATTTGCCCATGGTGAAAA
CGGGGGCGAAGAAGTTGTCCATATTGGCCACGTTTAAATCAAAACTGGTGAAACTCACCCAGGGATTGGC
TGATACGAAAAACATATTCTCAATAAACCCTTTAGGGAAATAGGCCAGGTTTTCACCGTAACACGCCACA
TCTTGCGAATATATGTGTAGAAACTGCCGGAAATCGTCGTGGTATTCACTCCAGAGTGATGAAAACGTTT
CAGTTTGCTCATGGAAAACGGTGTAACAAGGGTGAACACTATCCCATATCACCAGCTCACCGTCTTTCAT
TGCCATACGAAATTCCGGATGAGCATTCATCAGGCGGGCAAGAATGTGAATAAAGGCCGGATAAAACTTG
TGCTTATTTTTCTTTACGGTCTTTAAAAAGGCCGTAATATCCAGCTGAACGGTCTGGTTATAGGTACATT
GAGCAACTGACTGAAATGCCTCAAAATGTTCTTTACGATGCCATTGGGATATATCAACGGTGGTATATCC
AGTGATTTTTTTCTCCATTTTAGCTTCCTTAGCTCCTGAAAATCTCGATAACTCAAAAAATACGCCCGGT
AGTGATCTTATTTCATTATGGTGAAAGTTGGAACCTCTTACGTGCCCGATCAACTCGAGTGCCACCTGAC
GTCTAAGAAACCATTATTATCATGACATTAACCTATAAAAATAGGCGTATCACGAGGCAGAATTTCAGAT
AAAAAAAATCCTTAGCTTTCGCTAAGGATGATTTCTGGAATTCGCGGCCGCTTCTAGAGCGATGAGT
Features (pLannotate 1.2.2; 10 found; start..end, strand, type, name):
      9..1016    +  CDS            ptxD: PTXD_PSEST - Experimental evidence at protein level: Swiss-Prot protein existence level 1. Catalyzes phosphite (phosphonate) oxidation. From Pseudomonas stutzeri (Pseudomonas perfectomarina).
   1023..1049    +  CDS            3xHA (fragment): three tandem HA epitope tags
   1071..1090    +  misc_feature   BioBrick suffix: universal suffix for all parts
   1091..1148    +  terminator     his operon terminator: This putative transcriptin terminator from the E. coli his operon has a 2-bp deletion introduced during synthesis. Its efficiency has not been determined.
   1343..1931    -  rep_origin     ori: high-copy-number ColE1/pMB1/pBR322/pUC origin of replication
   2114..2208    -  terminator     lambda t0 terminator: transcription terminator from phage lambda
   2232..2888    -  CDS            cat: CAT_ECOLX - Experimental evidence at protein level: Swiss-Prot protein existence level 1. This enzyme is an effector of chloramphenicol resistance in bacteria. From Escherichia coli. This protein is used as a marker in many commonly used cloning vectors, such as pACYC184.
   2889..2986    -  promoter       cat promoter: promoter of the E. coli cat gene encoding chloramphenicol acetyltransferase
   3072..3115    -  terminator     bacterial terminator: putative bacterial transcription terminator
   3118..3139    +  misc_feature   BioBrick prefix: BioBrick prefix for parts that do not start with "ATG"
