[The description below was written by a language model from this plasmid's Addgene catalogue record and pLannotate feature annotations shown in this document.]
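Description:
pME_Cp_0_4_023_ptxD-marker is a small (about 3.1 kb) synthetic-biology part plasmid from a modular cloning toolkit built for engineering the chloroplast of Chlamydomonas reinhardtii. It is based on the pME_Cp_UAV_GFP acceptor backbone, into which the part was inserted through BsaI sites that were destroyed during cloning, consistent with Golden Gate-style assembly. The backbone is a minimal E. coli propagation vector. It has a high-copy ColE1/pUC-type origin and a chloramphenicol acetyltransferase (cat) gene driven by its native promoter and followed by the lambda t0 terminator. The insert position is flanked by BioBrick prefix and suffix sequences and insulated by bacterial transcription terminators, including a his operon terminator.

The payload is a roughly 1 kb coding sequence for ptxD, the phosphite oxidoreductase of Pseudomonas stutzeri, codon optimized for Chlamydomonas reinhardtii. The enzyme oxidizes phosphite to phosphate, so cells expressing it can use phosphite as a phosphorus source, which is the basis for its use as a selection gene. Immediately after the ptxD reading frame, the annotation detects a short match to part of a 3xHA epitope element, suggesting a single HA-type tag at the C-terminus that could be used for immunodetection, although the catalogue fields do not mention a tag.

No promoter, untranslated regions or terminator for algal or chloroplast expression are annotated around the gene. The plasmid therefore appears to hold a coding-sequence part only, to be combined with separate regulatory parts into a full marker cassette in higher-level assemblies. The record does not state which position in the assembly standard the part occupies.
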