Addgene plasmid #235899: pME_Cp_0_4_023_ptxD-marker
Purpose: Phosphite oxidoreductase selection gene, codon optimized for Chlamydomonas reinhardtii
Depositing lab: Tobias Erb. Depositing organization: Max Planck Institute for Terrestrial Microbiology. Publication: A modular high-throughput approach for advancing synthetic biology in the chloroplast of Chlamydomonas. Inckemann RM, Chotel T, Burgis M, Brinkmann CK, Andreas L, Baumann J, Sharma P, Klose M, Barrett J, Ries F, Paczia N, Glatter T, Mackinder LCM, Willmund F, Erb TJ. Nat Plants. 2025 Nov;11(11):2332-2349. doi: 10.1038/s41477-025-02126-2. Epub 2025 Nov 3. PubMed 41184475.
Backbone
  Vector backbone: pME_Cp_UAV_GFP
  Backbone size w/o insert (bp): 2101
  Vector type: Synthetic Biology
Growth in bacteria
  Bacterial resistance: Chloramphenicol, 25 μg/mL
  Growth temperature: 37°C
  Growth strain: DH5alpha
  Copy number: High Copy
Gene/Insert
  Gene/Insert name: ptxD-marker
  Species: Pseudomonas stutzeri
  Insert size (bp): 1046
  Cloning method: Restriction Enzyme; 5′ cloning site BsaI (destroyed during cloning); 3′ cloning site BsaI (destroyed during cloning)
  Sequencing primers: 5′ CGTATCACGAGGCAGAATTTC; 3′ CCTGCATAACGCGAAGTAATC
Terms and licenses: Academic/Nonprofit Terms; Industry Terms: Not Available to Industry
Depositor comments: Please visit https://doi.org/10.1101/2024.05.08.593163 for bioRxiv preprint.
How to cite: pME_Cp_0_4_023_ptxD-marker was a gift from Tobias Erb (Addgene plasmid # 235899 ; http://n2t.net/addgene:235899 ; RRID:Addgene_235899)
